>Addgene plasmid #141940 | TFORF2144 | addgene full sequence | sequence record 415089 | Addgene NGS Result
TTAATGTAGTCTTATGCAATACTCTTGTAGTCTTGCAACATGGTAACGATGAGTTAGCAACATGCCTTAC
AAGGAGAGAAAAAGCACCGTGCATGCCGATTGGTGGAAGTAAGGTGGTACGATCGTGCCTTATTAGGAAG
GCAACAGACGGGTCTGACATGGATTGGACGAACCACTGAATTGCCGCATTGCAGAGATATTGTATTTAAG
TGCCTAGCTCGATACATAAACGGGTCTCTCTGGTTAGACCAGATCTGAGCCTGGGAGCTCTCTGGCTAAC
TAGGGAACCCACTGCTTAAGCCTCAATAAAGCTTGCCTTGAGTGCTTCAAGTAGTGTGTGCCCGTCTGTT
GTGTGACTCTGGTAACTAGAGATCCCTCAGACCCTTTTAGTCAGTGTGGAAAATCTCTAGCAGTGGCGCC
CGAACAGGGACTTGAAAGCGAAAGGGAAACCAGAGGAGCTCTCTCGACGCAGGACTCGGCTTGCTGAAGC
GCGCACGGCAAGAGGCGAGGGGCGGCGACTGGTGAGTACGCCAAAAATTTTGACTAGCGGAGGCTAGAAG
GAGAGAGATGGGTGCGAGAGCGTCAGTATTAAGCGGGGGAGAATTAGATCGCGATGGGAAAAAATTCGGT
TAAGGCCAGGGGGAAAGAAAAAATATAAATTAAAACATATAGTATGGGCAAGCAGGGAGCTAGAACGATT
CGCAGTTAATCCTGGCCTGTTAGAAACATCAGAAGGCTGTAGACAAATACTGGGACAGCTACAACCATCC
CTTCAGACAGGATCAGAAGAACTTAGATCATTATATAATACAGTAGCAACCCTCTATTGTGTGCATCAAA
GGATAGAGATAAAAGACACCAAGGAAGCTTTAGACAAGATAGAGGAAGAGCAAAACAAAAGTAAGACCAC
CGCACAGCAAGCGGCCGCTGATCTTCAGACCTGGAGGAGGAGATATGAGGGACAATTGGAGAAGTGAATT
ATATAAATATAAAGTAGTAAAAATTGAACCATTAGGAGTAGCACCCACCAAGGCAAAGAGAAGAGTGGTG
CAGAGAGAAAAAAGAGCAGTGGGAATAGGAGCTTTGTTCCTTGGGTTCTTGGGAGCAGCAGGAAGCACTA
TGGGCGCAGCGTCAATGACGCTGACGGTACAGGCCAGACAATTATTGTCTGGTATAGTGCAGCAGCAGAA
CAATTTGCTGAGGGCTATTGAGGCGCAACAGCATCTGTTGCAACTCACAGTCTGGGGCATCAAGCAGCTC
CAGGCAAGAATCCTGGCTGTGGAAAGATACCTAAAGGATCAACAGCTCCTGGGGATTTGGGGTTGCTCTG
GAAAACTCATTTGCACCACTGCTGTGCCTTGGAATGCTAGTTGGAGTAATAAATCTCTGGAACAGATTTG
GAATCACACGACCTGGATGGAGTGGGACAGAGAAATTAACAATTACACAAGCTTAATACACTCCTTAATT
GAAGAATCGCAAAACCAGCAAGAAAAGAATGAACAAGAATTATTGGAATTAGATAAATGGGCAAGTTTGT
GGAATTGGTTTAACATAACAAATTGGCTGTGGTATATAAAATTATTCATAATGATAGTAGGAGGCTTGGT
AGGTTTAAGAATAGTTTTTGCTGTACTTTCTATAGTGAATAGAGTTAGGCAGGGATATTCACCATTATCG
TTTCAGACCCACCTCCCAACCCCGAGGGGACCCATGCATTGCATCTCAATTAGTCAGCAACCAGGTGTGG
AAAGTCCCCAGGCTCCCCAGCAGGCAGAAGTATGCAAAGCATGCGTCTCAATTAGTCAGCAACCATAGTC
CCGCCCCTAACTCCGCCCATCCCGCCCCTAACTCCGCCCAGTTCCGCCCATTCTCCGCCCCATGGCTGAC
TAATTTTTTTTATTTATGCAGAGGCCGAGGCCGCCTCGGCCTCTGAGCTATTCCAGAAGTAGTGAGGAGG
CTTTTTTGGAGGCCTAGGCTTTTGCAAAAAGCTTTCTAGAGGTACCACCGGAGCTTACCATGACCGAGTA
CAAGCCCACGGTGCGCCTCGCCACCCGCGACGACGTCCCCAGGGCCGTACGCACCCTCGCCGCCGCGTTC
GCCGACTACCCCGCCACGCGCCACACCGTCGATCCGGACCGCCACATCGAGCGGGTCACCGAGCTGCAAG
AACTCTTCCTCACGCGCGTCGGGCTCGACATCGGCAAGGTGTGGGTCGCGGACGACGGCGCCGCCGTGGC
GGTCTGGACCACGCCGGAGAGCGTCGAAGCGGGGGCGGTGTTCGCCGAGATCGGCCCGCGCATGGCCGAG
TTGAGCGGTTCCCGGCTGGCCGCGCAGCAACAGATGGAAGGCCTCCTGGCGCCGCACCGGCCCAAGGAGC
CCGCGTGGTTCCTGGCCACCGTCGGCGTCTCGCCCGACCACCAGGGCAAGGGTCTGGGCAGCGCCGTCGT
GCTCCCCGGAGTGGAGGCGGCCGAGCGCGCCGGGGTGCCCGCCTTCCTGGAGACCTCCGCGCCCCGCAAC
CTCCCCTTCTACGAGCGGCTCGGCTTCACCGTCACCGCCGACGTCGAGGTGCCCGAAGGACCGCGCACCT
GGTGCATGACCCGCAAGCCCGGTGCCAGTTAACGAATTCTAGATCTTGAGACAAATGGCAGTATTCATCC
ACAATTTTAAAAGAAAAGGGGGGATTGGGGGGTACAGTGCAGGGGAAAGAATAGTAGACATAATAGCAAC
AGACATACAAACTAAAGAATTACAAAAACAAATTACAAAAATTCAAAATTTTCGGGTTTATTACAGGGAC
AGCAGAGATCCACTTTGGCGCCGGCTCGAGGCCTGCAGGTGCAAAGATGGATAAAGTTTTAAACAGAGAG
GAATCTTTGCAGCTAATGGACCTTCTAGGTCTTGAAAGGAGTGGGAATTGGCTCCGGTGCCCGTCAGTGG
GCAGAGCGCACATCGCCCACAGTCCCCGAGAAGTTGGGGGGAGGGGTCGGCAATTGAACCGGTGCCTAGA
GAAGGTGGCGCGGGGTAAACTGGGAAAGTGATGTCGTGTACTGGCTCCGCCTTTTTCCCGAGGGTGGGGG
AGAACCGTATATAAGTGCAGTAGTCGCCGTGAACGTTCTTTTTCGCAACGGGTTTGCCGCCAGAACACAG
GTAAGTGCCGTGTGTGGTTCCCGCGGGCCTGGCCTCTTTACGGGTTATGGCCCTTGCGTGCCTTGAATTA
CTTCCACCTGGCTGCAGTACGTGATTCTTGATCCCGAGCTTCGGGTTGGAAGTGGGTGGGAGAGTTCGAG
GCCTTGCGCTTAAGGAGCCCCTTCGCCTCGTGCTTGAGTTGAGGCCTGGCCTGGGCGCTGGGGCCGCCGC
GTGCGAATCTGGTGGCACCTTCGCGCCTGTCTCGCTGCTTTCGATAAGTCTCTAGCCATTTAAAATTTTT
GATGACCTGCTGCGACGCTTTTTTTCTGGCAAGATAGTCTTGTAAATGCGGGCCAAGATCTGCACACTGG
TATTTCGGTTTTTGGGGCCGCGGGCGGCGACGGGGCCCGTGCGTCCCAGCGCACATGTTCGGCGAGGCGG
GGCCTGCGAGCGCGGCCACCGAGAATCGGACGGGGGTAGTCTCAAGCTGGCCGGCCTGCTCTGGTGCCTG
GCCTCGCGCCGCCGTGTATCGCCCCGCCCTGGGCGGCAAGGCTGGCCCGGTCGGCACCAGTTGCGTGAGC
GGAAAGATGGCCGCTTCCCGGCCCTGCTGCAGGGAGCTCAAAATGGAGGACGCGGCGCTCGGGAGAGCGG
GCGGGTGAGTCACCCACACAAAGGAAAAGGGCCTTTCCGTCCTCAGCCGTCGCTTCATGTGACTCCACGG
AGTACCGGGCGCCGTCCAGGCACCTCGATTAGTTCTCGAGCTTTTGGAGTACGTCGTCTTTAGGTTGGGG
GGAGGGGTTTTATGCGATGGAGTTTCCCCACACTGAGTGGGTGGAGACTGAAGTTAGGCCAGCTTGGCAC
TTGATGTAATTCTCCTTGGAATTTGCCCTTTTTGAGTTTGGATCTTGGTTCATTCTCAAGCCTCAGACAG
TGGTTCAAAGTTTTTTTCTTCCATTTCAGGTGTCGTGAGGCTAGCACCGCCACCATGGCTCTTCCTCAGG
GTCTATTGACATTCAGGGATGTGGCCATAGAATTCTCTCAGGAGGAGTGGAAATGCCTGGACCCTGCTCA
GAGGACTCTATACAGGGACGTGATGCTGGAGAATTATAGGAACCTGGTCTCCCTGGGATTTCTATAGTAA
TGAACTAGTCCGTAACTTGAAAGTATTTCGATTTCTTGGCTTTATATATCTTGTGGAAAGGACGAATAAT
ATAAGAGGTTACACGCCGTACGCGTTAAGTCGACAATCAACCTCTGGATTACAAAATTTGTGAAAGATTG
ACTGGTATTCTTAACTATGTTGCTCCTTTTACGCTATGTGGATACGCTGCTTTAATGCCTTTGTATCATG
CTATTGCTTCCCGTATGGCTTTCATTTTCTCCTCCTTGTATAAATCCTGGTTGCTGTCTCTTTATGAGGA
GTTGTGGCCCGTTGTCAGGCAACGTGGCGTGGTGTGCACTGTGTTTGCTGACGCAACCCCCACTGGTTGG
GGCATTGCCACCACCTGTCAGCTCCTTTCCGGGACTTTCGCTTTCCCCCTCCCTATTGCCACGGCGGAAC
TCATCGCCGCCTGCCTTGCCCGCTGCTGGACAGGGGCTCGGCTGTTGGGCACTGACAATTCCGTGGTGTT
GTCGGGGAAATCATCGTCCTTTCCTTGGCTGCTCGCCTGTGTTGCCACCTGGATTCTGCGCGGGACGTCC
TTCTGCTACGTCCCTTCGGCCCTCAATCCAGCGGACCTTCCTTCCCGCGGCCTGCTGCCGGCTCTGCGGC
CTCTTCCGCGTCTTCGCCTTCGCCCTCAGACGAGTCGGATCTCCCTTTGGGCCGCCTCCCCGCGTCGACT
TTAAGACCAATGACTTACAAGGCAGCTGTAGATCTTAGCCACTTTTTAAAAGAAAAGGGGGGACTGGAAG
GGCTAATTCACTCCCAACGAAGACAAGATCTGCTTTTTGCTTGTACTGGGTCTCTCTGGTTAGACCAGAT
CTGAGCCTGGGAGCTCTCTGGCTAACTAGGGAACCCACTGCTTAAGCCTCAATAAAGCTTGCCTTGAGTG
CTTCAAGTAGTGTGTGCCCGTCTGTTGTGTGACTCTGGTAACTAGAGATCCCTCAGACCCTTTTAGTCAG
TGTGGAAAATCTCTAGCAGTACGTATAGTAGTTCATGTCATCTTATTATTCAGTATTTATAACTTGCAAA
GAAATGAATATCAGAGAGTGAGAGGAACTTGTTTATTGCAGCTTATAATGGTTACAAATAAAGCAATAGC
ATCACAAATTTCACAAATAAAGCATTTTTTTCACTGCATTCTAGTTGTGGTTTGTCCAAACTCATCAATG
TATCTTATCATGTCTGGCTCTAGCTATCCCGCCCCTAACTCCGCCCATCCCGCCCCTAACTCCGCCCAGT
TCCGCCCATTCTCCGCCCCATGGCTGACTAATTTTTTTTATTTATGCAGAGGCCGAGGCCGCCTCGGCCT
CTGAGCTATTCCAGAAGTAGTGAGGAGGCTTTTTTGGAGGCCTAGGGACGTACCCAATTCGCCCTATAGT
GAGTCGTATTACGCGCGCTCACTGGCCGTCGTTTTACAACGTCGTGACTGGGAAAACCCTGGCGTTACCC
AACTTAATCGCCTTGCAGCACATCCCCCTTTCGCCAGCTGGCGTAATAGCGAAGAGGCCCGCACCGATCG
CCCTTCCCAACAGTTGCGCAGCCTGAATGGCGAATGGG
[124 nt withheld, positions 5849-5972]
C
[91 nt withheld, positions 5974-6064]
A
[49 nt withheld, positions 6066-6114]
CCTTTGACGTTGGAGTCCACGTTCTTT
[37 nt withheld, positions 6142-6178]
ACCCTATCTCGGTCTATTCTTTTGATTTATAAGGGATTTTGCCGATTTCGGCCTATTGGTTAAAAAATGA
GCTGATTTAACAAAAATTTAACGCGAATTTTAACAAAATATTAACGCTTACAATTTAGGTGGCACTTTTC
GGGGAAATGTGCGCGGAACCCCTATTTGTTTATTTTTCTAAATACATTCAAATATGTATCCGCTCATGAG
ACAATAACCCTGATAAATGCTTCAATAATATTGAAAAAGGAAGAGTATGAGTATTCAACATTTCCGTGTC
GCCCTTATTCCCTTTTTTGCGGCATTTTGCCTTCCTGTTTTTGCTCACCCAGAAACGCTGGTGAAAGTAA
AAGATGCTGAAGATCAGTTGGGTGCACGAGTGGGTTACATCGAACTGGATCTCAACAGCGGTAAGATCCT
TGAGAGTTTTCGCCCCGAAGAACGTTTTCCAATGATGAGCACTTTTAAAGTTCTGCTATGTGGCGCGGTA
TTATCCCGTATTGACGCCGGGCAAGAGCAACTCGGTCGCCGCATACACTATTCTCAGAATGACTTGGTTG
AGTACTCACCAGTCACAGAAAAGCATCTTACGGATGGCATGACAGTAAGAGAATTATGCAGTGCTGCCAT
AACCATGAGTGATAACACTGCGGCCAACTTACTTCTGACAACGATCGGAGGACCGAAGGAGCTAACCGCT
TTTTTGCACAACATGGGGGATCATGTAACTCGCCTTGATCGTTGGGAACCGGAGCTGAATGAAGCCATAC
CAAACGACGAGCGTGACACCACGATGCCTGTAGCAATGGCAACAACGTTGCGCAAACTATTAACTGGCGA
ACTACTTACTCTAGCTTCCCGGCAACAATTAATAGACTGGATGGAGGCGGATAAAGTTGCAGGACCACTT
CTGCGCTCGGCCCTTCCGGCTGGCTGGTTTATTGCTGATAAATCTGGAGCCGGTGAGCGTGGGTCTCGCG
GTATCATTGCAGCACTGGGGCCAGATGGTAAGCCCTCCCGTATCGTAGTTATCTACACGACGGGGAGTCA
GGCAACTATGGATGAACGAAATAGACAGATCGCTGAGATAGGTGCCTCACTGATTAAGCATTGGTAACTG
TCAGACCAAGTTTACTCATATATACTTTAGATTGATTTAAAACTTCATTTTTAATTTAAAAGGATCTAGG
TGAAGATCCTTTTTGATAATCTCATGACCAAAATCCCTTAACGTGAGTTTTCGTTCCACTGAGCGTCAGA
CCCCGTAGAAAAGATCAAAGGATCTTCTTGAGATCCTTTTTTTCTGCGCGTAATCTGCTGCTTGCAAACA
AAAAAACCACCGCTACCAGCGGTGGTTTGTTTGCCGGATCAAGAGCTACCAACTCTTTTTCCGAAGGTAA
CTGGCTTCAGCAGAGCGCAGATACCAAATACTGTTCTTCTAGTGTAGCCGTAGTTAGGCCACCACTTCAA
GAACTCTGTAGCACCGCCTACATACCTCGCTCTGCTAATCCTGTTACCAGTGGCTGCTGCCAGTGGCGAT
AAGTCGTGTCTTACCGGGTTGGACTCAAGACGATAGTTACCGGATAAGGCGCAGCGGTCGGGCTGAACGG
GGGGTTCGTGCACACAGCCCAGCTTGGAGCGAACGACCTACACCGAACTGAGATACCTACAGCGTGAGCT
ATGAGAAAGCGCCACGCTTCCCGAAGGGAGAAAGGCGGACAGGTATCCGGTAAGCGGCAGGGTCGGAACA
GGAGAGCGCACGAGGGAGCTTCCAGGGGGAAACGCCTGGTATCTTTATAGTCCTGTCGGGTTTCGCCACC
TCTGACTTGAGCGTCGATTTTTGTGATGCTCGTCAGGGGGGCGGAGCCTATGGAAAAACGCCAGCAACGC
GGCCTTTTTACGGTTCCTGGCCTTTTGCTGGCCTTTTGCTCACATGTTCTTTCCTGCGTTATCCCCTGAT
TCTGTGGATAACCGTATTACCGCCTTTGAGTGAGCTGATACCGCTCGCCGCAGCCGAACGACCGAGCGCA
GCGAGTCAGTGAGCGAGGAAGCGGAAGAGCGCCCAATACGCAAACCGCCTCTCCCCGCGCGTTGGCCGAT
TCATTAATGCAGCTGGCACGACAGGTTTCCCGACTGGAAAGCGGGCAGTGAGCGCAACGCAATTAATGTG
AGTTAGCTCACTCATTAGGCACCCCAGGCTTTACACTTTATGCTTCCGGCTCGTATGTTGTGTGGAATTG
TGAGCGGATAACAATTTCACACAGGAAACAGCTATGACCATGATTACGCCAAGCGCGCAATTAACCCTCA
CTAAAGGGAACAAAAGCTGGAGCTGCAAGC
Features (pLannotate 1.2.2; 31 found; start..end, strand, type, name):
      5..231     +  promoter       RSV promoter: Rous sarcoma virus enhancer/promoter
    232..412     +  LTR            5' LTR (truncated): truncated 5' long terminal repeat (LTR) from HIV-1
    459..584     +  misc_feature   HIV-1 Ψ: packaging signal of human immunodeficiency virus type 1
    568..931     +  CDS            HIV-1 gag (fragment): gag protein from human immunodeficiency virus 1; gag
   1077..1310    +  misc_feature   RRE: The Rev response element (RRE) of HIV-1 allows for Rev-dependent mRNA export from the nucleus to the cytoplasm.
   1687..1713    +  CDS            Rev (fragment): human immunodeficiency virus 1 (HIV-1) Rev protein; rev; enhances nuclear export of unspliced and incompletely spliced viral mRNAs
   1720..1743    +  promoter       SV40 promoter (fragment): SV40 early promoter
   1744..1815    +  promoter       SV40 promoter (fragment): SV40 enhancer and early promoter
   1839..1974    +  rep_origin     SV40 ori: SV40 origin of replication
   2020..2616    +  CDS            PuroR (fragment): puromycin N-acetyltransferase; pac from Streptomyces; confers resistance to puromycin
   2665..2782    +  misc_feature   cPPT/CTS: central polypurine tract and central termination sequence of HIV-1
   2847..2913    +  CDS            small t antigen (fragment): SV40 (simian virus 40) small t antigen
   2920..4098    +  promoter       EF-1α promoter: strong constitutive promoter for human elongation factor EF-1α
   4130..4258    +  CDS            ZNF720 (fragment): ZN720_HUMAN - Experimental evidence at protein level: Swiss-Prot protein existence level 1. From Homo sapiens (Human).
   4280..4333    +  promoter       U6 promoter (fragment): RNA polymerase III promoter for human U6 snRNA
   4375..4963    +  misc_feature   WPRE: woodchuck hepatitis virus posttranscriptional regulatory element
   5014..5033    +  misc_feature   cPPT/CTS (fragment): central polypurine tract and central termination sequence of HIV-1
   5035..5268    +  LTR            3' LTR (ΔU3): self-inactivating 3' long terminal repeat (LTR) from HIV-1
   5346..5467    +  polyA_signal   SV40 poly(A) signal: SV40 polyadenylation signal
   5507..5642    +  rep_origin     SV40 ori: SV40 origin of replication
   5663..5681    -  promoter       T7 promoter: promoter for bacteriophage T7 RNA polymerase
   5689..5844    +  CDS            lacZα (fragment): LacZα fragment of β-galactosidase; lacZ fragment
   5849..6277    +  rep_origin     f1 ori (sequence partly withheld): f1 bacteriophage origin of replication; arrow indicates direction of (+) strand synthesis
   6330..6434    +  promoter       AmpR promoter: bla
   6435..7295    +  CDS            AmpR: β-lactamase; bla; confers resistance to ampicillin, carbenicillin, and related antibiotics
   7466..8054    +  rep_origin     ori: high-copy-number ColE1/pMB1/pBR322/pUC origin of replication
   8237..8329    +  CDS            lacI (fragment): lac repressor; lacI; The lac repressor binds to the lac operator to inhibit transcription in E. coli. This inhibition can be relieved by adding lactose or isopropyl-β-D-thiogalactopyranoside (IPTG).
   8342..8363    +  protein_bind   CAP binding site: CAP binding activates transcription in the presence of cAMP. E. coli catabolite activator protein
   8378..8408    +  promoter       lac promoter: promoter for the E. coli lac operon
   8416..8432    +  protein_bind   lac operator: The lac repressor binds to the lac operator to inhibit transcription in E. coli. This inhibition can be relieved by adding lactose or isopropyl-β-D-thiogalactopyranoside (IPTG). lac repressor encoded by lacI
   8477..8495    +  promoter       T3 promoter: promoter for bacteriophage T3 RNA polymerase
