[The description below was written by a language model from this plasmid's Addgene catalogue record and pLannotate feature annotations shown in this document.]
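Description:
TFORF2144 is a third-generation-style, self-inactivating lentiviral expression plasmid built on the pLX_TRC317 backbone. It belongs to a barcoded library of human transcription factor open reading frames. In bacteria it is maintained through a high-copy ColE1/pUC-type origin and selected with ampicillin (AmpR under its own bla promoter). An f1 origin and remnants of a lac/lacZα cloning region with flanking T7 and T3 promoters are also present. The depositor warns that recombination can occur during propagation, as is common for plasmids carrying repeated LTRs.

The viral portion starts with an RSV promoter fused to a truncated HIV-1 5' LTR, which drives Tat-independent production of genomic RNA in packaging cells. It is followed by the Ψ packaging signal with a partial gag sequence, the RRE for Rev-dependent nuclear export, and a cPPT/CTS. Within the proviral region, an SV40 early promoter/origin drives puromycin N-acetyltransferase for selection of transduced mammalian cells. A separate EF-1α promoter drives the payload, a short (254 bp) human ZNF525 ORF corresponding to a specific Ensembl transcript isoform. The automated annotation labels this region as a ZNF720 fragment, most likely because of homology among related zinc-finger family members, so the catalogue identity should be taken as authoritative.

Downstream lie a WPRE, which enhances transcript stability and expression, and the ΔU3 3' LTR, then an SV40 polyadenylation signal outside the provirus. According to the record, each library member carries a unique 24-bp barcode, although the feature table does not annotate it. The barcode allows the overexpressed factor to be identified in pooled screens, such as directed differentiation studies.
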