Addgene plasmid #141940: TFORF2144
Purpose: Lentiviral vector for overexpressing transcription factor ORFs with unique 24-bp barcodes. Barcodes facilitate identification of transcription factors in pooled screens.
Depositing lab: Feng Zhang. Depositing organization: Broad Institute. Publication: A transcription factor atlas of directed differentiation. Joung J, Ma S, Tay T, Geiger-Schuller KR, Kirchgatterer PC, Verdine VK, Guo B, Arias-Garcia MA, Allen WE, Singh A, Kuksenko O, Abudayyeh OO, Gootenberg JS, Fu Z, Macrae RK, Buenrostro JD, Regev A, Zhang F. Cell. 2023 Jan 5;186(1):209-229.e26. doi: 10.1016/j.cell.2022.11.026. PubMed 36608654.
Backbone
  Vector backbone: pLX_TRC317
  Backbone manufacturer: Broad Institute Genetic Perturbation Platform
  Backbone size w/o insert (bp): 8264
  Vector type: Mammalian Expression, Lentiviral
  Selectable markers: Puromycin
Growth in bacteria
  Bacterial resistance: Ampicillin, 100 μg/mL
  Growth temperature: 37°C
  Growth strain: NEB Stable
  Copy number: High Copy
Gene/Insert
  Gene/Insert name: ZNF525
  Species: H. sapiens (human)
  Insert size (bp): 254
  Entrez Gene: ZNF525 (a.k.a. KIAA1979)
  Promoter: EF1a
  Cloning method: Unknown
  Sequencing primers: 5′ GGGTGGAGACTGAAGTTAGGCCAG; 3′ CACATAGCGTAAAAGGAGCAACATAG
Terms and licenses: Academic/Nonprofit Terms; Industry Terms: Not Available to Industry
Depositor comments: ENST00000475179 . The transcription factor ORF portion of this plasmid was synthesized by Genewiz. Please test multiple small colonies in case of plasmid recombination. To make this collection available in a timely manner, a portion of this collection was not fully sequenced by Addgene. If an Addgene verified full plasmid sequence is not available, please contact us prior to placing an order to request the full sequence.
How to cite: TFORF2144 was a gift from Feng Zhang (Addgene plasmid # 141940 ; http://n2t.net/addgene:141940 ; RRID:Addgene_141940)
