>Addgene plasmid #141940 | TFORF2144 | depositor partial sequence | sequence record 277957 | Insert
ACCGCCACCATGGCTCTTCCTCAGGGTCTATTGACATTCAGGGATGTGGCCATAGAATTCTCTCAGGAGG
AGTGGAAATGCCTGGACCCTGCTCAGAGGACTCTATACAGGGACGTGATGCTGGAGAATTATAGGAACCT
GGTCTCCCTGGGATTTCTATAGTAATGAACTAGTCCGTAACTTGAAAGTATTTCGATTTCTTGGCTTTAT
ATATCTTGTGGAAAGGACGAATAATATAAGAGGTTACACGCCGT
