>Addgene plasmid #141940 | TFORF2144 | depositor partial sequence | sequence record 277958 | Barcode
ATAATATAAGAGGTTACACGCCGT
